Addgene plasmid #236599: AiP14460: pAAV-AiE0452h_3xC2-minBG-SYFP2-WPRE3-BarcodeR-BGHpA (Alias: CN4460)
Purpose: Barcoded enhancer AAV vector for multiplexed screening applications; AiE0452h_3xC2 is an enhancer active in striatal D2-MSNs and cortical L5_ET neurons
Depositing lab: Jonathan Ting. Depositing organization: Allen Institute. Publication: Enhancer AAV toolbox for accessing and perturbing striatal cell types and circuits. Hunker AC, Wirthlin ME, Gill G, Johansen NJ, Hooper M, Omstead V, Vargas S, Lerma MN, Taskin N, Weed N, Laird WD, Bishaw YM, Bendrick JL, Gore BB, Ben-Simon Y, Opitz-Araya X, Martinez RA, Way SW, Thyagarajan B, Otto S, Sanchez REA, Alexander JR, Amaya A, Amster A, Arbuckle J, Ayala A, Baker PM, Barcelli T, Barta S, Bertagnolli D, Bielstein C, Bishwakarma P, Bowlus J, Boyer G, Brouner K, Casian B, Casper T, Chakka AB, Chakrabarty R, Chong P, Clark M, Colbert K, Daniel S, Dawe T, Departee M, DiValentin P, Donadio NP, Dotson NI, Dwivedi D, Egdorf T, Fliss T, Gary A, Goldy J, Grasso C, Groce EL, Gudsnuk K, Han W, Haradon Z, Hastings S, Helback O, Ho WV, Huang C, Johnson T, Jones DL, Juneau Z, Kenney J, Leibly M, Li S, Liang E, Loeffler H, Lusk NA, Madigan Z, Malloy J, Malone J, McCue R, Melchor J, Mich JK, Moosman S, Morin E, Naidoo R, Newman D, Ngo K, Nguyen K, Oster AL, Ouellette B, Oyama AA, Pena N, Pham T, Phillips E, Pom C, Potekhina L, Ransford S, Ray PL, Reding M, Rette DF, Reynoldson C, Rimorin C, Sigler AR, Rocha DB, Ronellenfitch K, Ruiz A, Sawyer L, Sevigny JP, Shapovalova NV, Shepard N, Shulga L, Soliman S, Staats B, Taormina MJ, Tieu M, Wang Y, Wilkes J, Wood T, Zhou T, Williford A, Dee N, Mollenkopf T, Ng L, Esposito L, Kalmbach BE, Yao S, Ariza J, Collman F, Mufti S, Smith K, Waters J, Ersing I, Patrick M, Zeng H, Lein ES, Kojima Y, Horwitz G, Owen SF, Levi BP, Daigle TL, Tasic B, Bakken TE, Ting JT. Neuron. 2025 May 21;113(10):1507-1524.e17. doi: 10.1016/j.neuron.2025.04.035. PubMed 40403704.
Backbone
  Vector backbone: pAAV
  Vector type: AAV
Growth in bacteria
  Bacterial resistance: Ampicillin, 100 μg/mL
  Growth temperature: 30°C
  Growth strain: NEB Stable
  Copy number: Unknown
Gene/Insert
  Gene/Insert name: SYFP2
Terms and licenses: Academic/Nonprofit Terms; Industry Terms: Not Available to Industry
How to cite: AiP14460: pAAV-AiE0452h_3xC2-minBG-SYFP2-WPRE3-BarcodeR-BGHpA (Alias: CN4460) was a gift from Jonathan Ting (Addgene plasmid # 236599 ; http://n2t.net/addgene:236599 ; RRID:Addgene_236599)
