[The description below was written by a language model from this plasmid's Addgene catalogue record and pLannotate feature annotations shown in this document.]
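Description:
AiP14460: pAAV-AiE0452h_3xC2-minBG-SYFP2-WPRE3-BarcodeR-BGHpA (alias CN4460) is an AAV transfer plasmid of about 4.9 kb built on a pAAV backbone and used to package a recombinant, enhancer-driven reporter genome. It is propagated in bacteria through a high-copy ColE1/pUC-type origin and selected with ampicillin via the bla promoter and β-lactamase gene. The backbone also carries an f1 phage origin and small remnants of the pBR322 bom and rop regions. AAV2 inverted terminal repeats flank the payload and supply the signals for genome replication and encapsidation. The annotation detects one complete ITR downstream of the cassette but only short fragments of the upstream one, which may reflect how hard these hairpin-forming repeats are to sequence and annotate.

Between the ITRs, the construct name indicates the enhancer AiE0452h_3xC2 placed upstream of a minimal beta-globin promoter (minBG). Neither element was picked up by the automated annotation, but they would fall in the unannotated stretch preceding the reporter. The "3xC2" designation suggests a triplicated core of the enhancer, although the record does not spell this out. This enhancer–minimal promoter pair drives SYFP2, a rapidly maturing monomeric yellow fluorescent protein. It is followed by WPRE3, a shortened woodchuck posttranscriptional regulatory element annotated as two WPRE fragments, which boosts transcript expression while saving packaging space. A barcode ("BarcodeR") sits just before the bovine growth hormone polyadenylation signal, so it is carried in the reporter mRNA.

The enhancer is described as active in striatal D2 medium spiny neurons and cortical layer 5 extratelencephalic neurons. The transcribed barcode lets this vector be pooled with other barcoded enhancer AAVs for multiplexed screening of cell-type specificity.
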