Features (pLannotate 1.2.2; 14 found; start..end, strand, type, name):
     12..39      +  repeat_region  AAV2 ITR (fragment): inverted terminal repeat of adeno-associated virus serotype 2 inverted
     68..95      +  repeat_region  AAV2 ITR (fragment): inverted terminal repeat of adeno-associated virus serotype 2 inverted
    928..1644    +  CDS            SYFP2: SYFP2 is a basic (constitutively fluorescent) yellow fluorescent protein published in 2006, derived from Aequorea victoria. It is reported to be a very rapidly-maturing monomer with moderate acid sensitivity.
   1684..1841    +  misc_feature   WPRE (fragment): woodchuck hepatitis virus posttranscriptional regulatory element
   1847..1927    +  misc_feature   WPRE (fragment): woodchuck hepatitis virus posttranscriptional regulatory element
   1956..2067    +  polyA_signal   bGH poly(A) signal: bovine growth hormone polyadenylation signal
   2185..2325    +  repeat_region  AAV2 ITR: inverted terminal repeat of adeno-associated virus serotype 2 inverted
   2330..2381    -  misc_feature   bom (fragment): basis of mobility region from pBR322
   2400..2855    +  rep_origin     f1 ori (sequence partly withheld): f1 bacteriophage origin of replication; arrow indicates direction of (+) strand synthesis
   2856..2905    -  misc_feature   bom (fragment): basis of mobility region from pBR322
   3007..3042    -  CDS            rop (fragment): Rop protein, which maintains plasmids at low copy number; rop
   3137..3241    +  promoter       AmpR promoter: bla
   3242..4102    +  CDS            AmpR: β-lactamase; bla; confers resistance to ampicillin, carbenicillin, and related antibiotics
   4273..4861    +  rep_origin     ori: high-copy-number ColE1/pMB1/pBR322/pUC origin of replication
>Addgene plasmid #236599 | AiP14460: pAAV-AiE0452h_3xC2-minBG-SYFP2-WPRE3-BarcodeR-BGHpA (Alias: CN4460) | addgene full sequence | sequence record 472837 | Addgene NGS Result
CCTGCAGGCAGCTGCGCGCTCGCTCGCTCACTGAGGCCGCCCGGGCGTCGGGCGACCTTTGGTCGCCCGG
CCTCAGTGAGCGAGCGAGCGCGCAGAGAGGGAGTGGCCAACTCCATCACTAGGGGTTCCTGCGGCCGCAC
GCGTGTGAAAAATACCTAGTCTTGAACTTTGGAGTTCCAAATTCCACATGATCGACTTCCTCAAGGCTTT
TCACTTGACGAACAAATTGCATGCCAAGAAATCGTCAAAATTCTATCAAGCTTAATTATGCAATTTCTGT
CTATAAATGACATACCTCCTGTACCCTATGACACCCACCTATGCACTAATAAGATGTGACAGCTGCATCA
CCAACAAAGCCTCCCCCGCCTGGTGAAAAATACCTAGTCTTGAACTTTGGAGTTCCAAATTCCACATGAT
CGACTTCCTCAAGGCTTTTCACTTGACGAACAAATTGCATGCCAAGAAATCGTCAAAATTCTATCAAGCT
TAATTATGCAATTTCTGTCTATAAATGACATACCTCCTGTACCCTATGACACCCACCTATGCACTAATAA
GATGTGACAGCTGCATCACCAACAAAGCCTCCCCCGCCTGGTGAAAAATACCTAGTCTTGAACTTTGGAG
TTCCAAATTCCACATGATCGACTTCCTCAAGGCTTTTCACTTGACGAACAAATTGCATGCCAAGAAATCG
TCAAAATTCTATCAAGCTTAATTATGCAATTTCTGTCTATAAATGACATACCTCCTGTACCCTATGACAC
CCACCTATGCACTAATAAGATGTGACAGCTGCATCACCAACAAAGCCTCCCCCGCCTGGAGCTCGGGCTG
GGCATAAAAGTCAGGGCAGAGCCATCTATTGCTTACATTTGCTTCTGGGATCCAGATCTTTCGAAGCTAG
CGCTACCGGTCGCCACCATGGTGAGCAAGGGCGAGGAGCTGTTCACCGGGGTGGTGCCCATCCTGGTCGA
GCTGGACGGCGACGTAAACGGCCACAAGTTCAGCGTGTCCGGCGAGGGCGAGGGCGATGCCACCTACGGC
AAGCTGACCCTGAAGCTGATCTGCACCACCGGCAAGCTGCCCGTGCCCTGGCCCACCCTCGTGACCACCC
TGGGCTACGGCGTGCAGTGCTTCGCCCGCTACCCCGACCACATGAAGCAGCACGACTTCTTCAAGTCCGC
CATGCCCGAAGGCTACGTCCAGGAGCGCACCATCTTCTTCAAGGACGACGGCAACTACAAGACCCGCGCC
GAGGTGAAGTTCGAGGGCGACACCCTGGTGAACCGCATCGAGCTGAAGGGCATCGACTTCAAGGAGGACG
GCAACATCCTGGGGCACAAGCTGGAGTACAACTACAACAGCCACAACGTCTATATCACCGCCGACAAGCA
GAAGAACGGCATCAAGGCCAACTTCAAGATCCGCCACAACATCGAGGACGGCGGCGTGCAGCTCGCCGAC
CACTACCAGCAGAACACCCCCATCGGCGACGGCCCCGTGCTGCTGCCCGACAACCACTACCTGAGCTACC
AGTCCAAGCTGAGCAAAGACCCCAACGAGAAGCGCGATCACATGGTCCTGCTGGAGTTCGTGACCGCCGC
CGGGATCACTCTCGGCATGGACGAGCTGTACAAGTAAGTCGACGGCGCGCCGCGGCCGCGAATTCGATAT
CATAATCAACCTCTGGATTACAAAATTTGTGAAAGATTGACTGGTATTCTTAACTATGTTGCTCCTTTTA
CGCTATGTGGATACGCTGCTTTAATGCCTTTGTATCATGCTATTGCTTCCCGTATGGCTTTCATTTTCTC
CTCCTTGTATAAATCCTGGTTAGTTCTTGCCACGGCGGAACTCATCGCCGCCTGCCTTGCCCGCTGCTGG
ACAGGGGCTCGGCTGTTGGGCACTGACAATTCCGTGGCTCGAGGATCCACCCGAGAGATCTTCGACTGTG
CCTTCTAGTTGCCAGCCATCTGTTGTTTGCCCCTCCCCCGTGCCTTCCTTGACCCTGGAAGGTGCCACTC
CCACTGTCCTTTCCTAATAAAATGAGGAAATTGCATCGCATTGTCTGAGTAGGTGTCATTCTATTCTGGG
GGGTGGGGTGGGGCAGGACAGCAAGGGGGAGGATTGGGAAGACAATAGCAGGCATGAGATCTCACGTGCG
GACCGAGCGGCCGCAGGAACCCCTAGTGATGGAGTTGGCCACTCCCTCTCTGCGCGCTCGCTCGCTCACT
GAGGCCGGGCGACCAAAGGTCGCCCGACGCCCGGGCTTTGCCCGGGCGGCCTCAGTGAGCGAGCGAGCGC
GCAGCTGCCTGCAGGGGCGCCTGATGCGGTATTTTCTCCTTACGCATCTGTGCGGTATTTCACACCGCAT
A
[95 nt withheld, positions 2382-2476]
T
[46 nt withheld, positions 2478-2523]
C
[141 nt withheld, positions 2525-2665]
CCTTTGACGTTGGAGTCCACGTTCTTT
[37 nt withheld, positions 2693-2729]
ACTCTATCTCGGGCTATTCTTTTGATTTATAAGGGATTTTGCCGATTTCGGTCTATTGGTTAAAAAATGA
GCTGATTTAACAAAAATTTAACGCGAATTTTAACAAAATATTAACGTTTACAATTTTATGGTGCACTCTC
AGTACAATCTGCTCTGATGCCGCATAGTTAAGCCAGCCCCGACACCCGCCAACACCCGCTGACGCGCCCT
GACGGGCTTGTCTGCTCCCGGCATCCGCTTACAGACAAGCTGTGACCGTCTCCGGGAGCTGCATGTGTCA
GAGGTTTTCACCGTCATCACCGAAACGCGCGAGACGAAAGGGCCTCGTGATACGCCTATTTTTATAGGTT
AATGTCATGATAATAATGGTTTCTTAGACGTCAGGTGGCACTTTTCGGGGAAATGTGCGCGGAACCCCTA
TTTGTTTATTTTTCTAAATACATTCAAATATGTATCCGCTCATGAGACAATAACCCTGATAAATGCTTCA
ATAATATTGAAAAAGGAAGAGTATGAGTATTCAACATTTCCGTGTCGCCCTTATTCCCTTTTTTGCGGCA
TTTTGCCTTCCTGTTTTTGCTCACCCAGAAACGCTGGTGAAAGTAAAAGATGCTGAAGATCAGTTGGGTG
CACGAGTGGGTTACATCGAACTGGATCTCAACAGCGGTAAGATCCTTGAGAGTTTTCGCCCCGAAGAACG
TTTTCCAATGATGAGCACTTTTAAAGTTCTGCTATGTGGCGCGGTATTATCCCGTATTGACGCCGGGCAA
GAGCAACTCGGTCGCCGCATACACTATTCTCAGAATGACTTGGTTGAGTACTCACCAGTCACAGAAAAGC
ATCTTACGGATGGCATGACAGTAAGAGAATTATGCAGTGCTGCCATAACCATGAGTGATAACACTGCGGC
CAACTTACTTCTGACAACGATCGGAGGACCGAAGGAGCTAACCGCTTTTTTGCACAACATGGGGGATCAT
GTAACTCGCCTTGATCGTTGGGAACCGGAGCTGAATGAAGCCATACCAAACGACGAGCGTGACACCACGA
TGCCTGTAGCAATGGCAACAACGTTGCGCAAACTATTAACTGGCGAACTACTTACTCTAGCTTCCCGGCA
ACAATTAATAGACTGGATGGAGGCGGATAAAGTTGCAGGACCACTTCTGCGCTCGGCCCTTCCGGCTGGC
TGGTTTATTGCTGATAAATCTGGAGCCGGTGAGCGTGGGTCTCGCGGTATCATTGCAGCACTGGGGCCAG
ATGGTAAGCCCTCCCGTATCGTAGTTATCTACACGACGGGGAGTCAGGCAACTATGGATGAACGAAATAG
ACAGATCGCTGAGATAGGTGCCTCACTGATTAAGCATTGGTAACTGTCAGACCAAGTTTACTCATATATA
CTTTAGATTGATTTAAAACTTCATTTTTAATTTAAAAGGATCTAGGTGAAGATCCTTTTTGATAATCTCA
TGACCAAAATCCCTTAACGTGAGTTTTCGTTCCACTGAGCGTCAGACCCCGTAGAAAAGATCAAAGGATC
TTCTTGAGATCCTTTTTTTCTGCGCGTAATCTGCTGCTTGCAAACAAAAAAACCACCGCTACCAGCGGTG
GTTTGTTTGCCGGATCAAGAGCTACCAACTCTTTTTCCGAAGGTAACTGGCTTCAGCAGAGCGCAGATAC
CAAATACTGTTCTTCTAGTGTAGCCGTAGTTAGGCCACCACTTCAAGAACTCTGTAGCACCGCCTACATA
CCTCGCTCTGCTAATCCTGTTACCAGTGGCTGCTGCCAGTGGCGATAAGTCGTGTCTTACCGGGTTGGAC
TCAAGACGATAGTTACCGGATAAGGCGCAGCGGTCGGGCTGAACGGGGGGTTCGTGCACACAGCCCAGCT
TGGAGCGAACGACCTACACCGAACTGAGATACCTACAGCGTGAGCTATGAGAAAGCGCCACGCTTCCCGA
AGGGAGAAAGGCGGACAGGTATCCGGTAAGCGGCAGGGTCGGAACAGGAGAGCGCACGAGGGAGCTTCCA
GGGGGAAACGCCTGGTATCTTTATAGTCCTGTCGGGTTTCGCCACCTCTGACTTGAGCGTCGATTTTTGT
GATGCTCGTCAGGGGGGCGGAGCCTATGGAAAAACGCCAGCAACGCGGCCTTTTTACGGTTCCTGGCCTT
TTGCTGGCCTTTTGCTCACATGT
